>Addgene plasmid #133223 | pOPS0582 | addgene full sequence | sequence record 276534 | Addgene NGS Result
CGCTCTTGGACTCCTGTTGATAGATCCAGTAATGACCTCAGAACTCCATCTGGATTTGTTCAGAACGCTC
GGTTGCCGCCGGGCGTTTTTTATTGGTGAGAATCCAGGCAATTGTGTCTCAAAATCTCTGATGTTACATT
GCACAAGATAAAAATATATCATCATGAACAATAAAACTGTCTGCTTACATAAACAGTAATACAAGGGGTG
TTATGAGCCATATTCAGCGTGAAACGAGCTGTAGCCGTCCGCGTCTGAACAGCAACATGGATGCGGATCT
GTATGGCTATAAATGGGCGCGTGATAACGTGGGTCAGAGCGGCGCGACCATTTATCGTCTGTATGGCAAA
CCGGATGCGCCGGAACTGTTTCTGAAACATGGCAAAGGCAGCGTGGCGAACGATGTGACCGATGAAATGG
TGCGTCTGAACTGGCTGACCGAATTTATGCCGCTGCCGACCATTAAACATTTTATTCGCACCCCGGATGA
TGCGTGGCTGCTGACCACCGCGATTCCGGGCAAAACCGCGTTTCAGGTGCTGGAAGAATATCCGGATAGC
GGCGAAAACATTGTGGATGCGCTGGCCGTGTTTCTGCGTCGTCTGCATAGCATTCCGGTGTGCAACTGCC
CGTTTAACAGCGATCGTGTGTTTCGTCTGGCCCAGGCGCAGAGCCGTATGAACAACGGCCTGGTGGATGC
GAGCGATTTTGATGATGAACGTAACGGCTGGCCGGTGGAACAGGTGTGGAAAGAAATGCATAAACTGCTG
CCGTTTAGCCCGGATAGCGTGGTGACCCACGGCGATTTTAGCCTGGATAACCTGATTTTCGATGAAGGCA
AACTGATTGGCTGCATTGATGTGGGCCGTGTGGGCATTGCGGATCGTTATCAGGATCTGGCCATTCTGTG
GAACTGCCTGGGCGAATTTAGCCCGAGCCTGCAAAAACGTCTGTTTCAGAAATATGGCATTGATAATCCG
GATATGAACAAACTGCAATTTCATCTGATGCTGGATGAATTTTTCTAATAATTAATTGAACTACTTTTCC
GCTGCATAACCCTGCTTCGGGGTCATTATAGCGATTTTTTCGGTATATCCATCCTTTTTCGCACGATATA
CAGGATTTTGCCAAAGGGTTCGTGTAGACTTTCCTTGGTGTATCCAACGGCGTCAGCCGGGCAGGATAGG
TGAAGTAGGCCCACCCGCGAGCGGGTGTTCCTTCTTCACTGTCCCTTATTCGCACCTGGCGGTGCTCAAC
GGGAATCCTGCTCTGCGAGGCTGGCCGTAGGCCGGCCGCGATGCAGGTGGCTGCTGAACCCCCAGCCGGA
ACTGACCCCACAAGGCCCTAGCGTTTGCAATGCACCAGGTCATCATTGACCCAGGCGTGTTCCACCAGGC
CGCTGCCTCGCAACTCTTCGCAGGCTTCGCCGACCTGCTCGCGCCACTTCTTCACGCGGGTGGAATCCGA
TCCGCACATGAGGCGGAAGGTTTCCAGCTTGAGCGGGTACGGCTCCCGGTGCGAGCTGAAATAGTCGAAC
ATCCGTCGGGCCGTCGGCGACAGCTTGCGGTACTTCTCCCATATGAATTTCGTGTAGTGGTCGCCAGCAA
ACAGCACGACGATTTCCTCGTCGATCAGGACCTGGCAACGGGACGTTTTCTTGCCACGGTCCAGGACGCG
GAAGCGGTGCAGCAGCGACACCGATTCCAGGTGCCCAACGCGGTCGGACGTGAAGCCCATCGCCGTCGCC
TGTAGGCGCGACAGGCATTCCTCGGCCTTCGTGTAATACCGGCCATTGATCGACCAGCCCAGGTCCTGGC
AAAGCTCGTAGAACGTGAAGGTGATCGGCTCGCCGATAGGGGTGCGCTTCGCGTACTCCAACACCTGCTG
CCACACCAGTTCGTCATCGTCGGCCCGCAGCTCGACGCCGGTGTAGGTGATCTTCACGTCCTTGTTGACG
TGGAAAATGACCTTGTTTTGCAGCGCCTCGCGCGGGATTTTCTTGTTGCGCGTGGTGAACAGGGCAGAGC
GGGCCGTGTCGTTTGGCATCGCTCGCATCGTGTCCGGCCACGGCGCAATATCGAACAAGGAAAGCTGCAT
TTCCTTGATCTGCTGCTTCGTGTGTTTCAGCAACGCGGCCTGCTTGGCTTCGCTGACCTGTTTTGCCAGG
TCCTCGCCGGCGGTTTTTCGCTTCTTGGTCGTCATAGTTCCTCGCGTGTCGATGGTCATCGACTTCGCCA
AACCTGCCGCCTCCTGTTCGAGCCGACGCGAACGCTCCACGGCGGCCGATGGCGCGGGCAGGGCAGGGGG
AGCCAGTTGCACGCTGTCGCGCTCGATCTTGGCCGTAGCTTGCTGGACTATCGAGCCGACGGACTGGAAG
GTTTCGCGGGGCGCACGCATGACGGTGCGGCTTGCGATGGTTTCGGCATCCTCGGCGGAAAACCCCGCGT
CGATCAGTTCTTGCCTGTATGCCTTCCGGTCAAACGTCCGATTCATTCACCCTCCTTGCGGGATTGCCCC
GGAATTAATTCCCCGGATCGATCCGTCGATCTTGATCCCCTGCGCCATCAGATCCTTGGCGGCAAGAAAG
CCATCCAGTTTACTTTGCAGGGCTTCCCAACCTTACCAGAGGGCGCCCCAGCTGGCAATTCCGGTTCGCT
TGCTGTCCATAAAACCGCCCAGTCTAGCTATCGCCATGTAAGCCCACTGCAAGCTACCTGCTTTCTCTTT
GCGCTTGCGTTTTCCCTTGTCCAGATAGCCCAGTAGCTGACATTCATCCGGGGTCAGCACCGTTTCTGCG
GACTGGCTTTCTACGTGGCTGCCATTTTTGGGGTGAGGCCGTTCGCGGCCGAGGGGCGCAGCCCCTGGGG
GGATGGGAGGCCCGCGTTAGCGGGCCGGGAGGGTTCGAGAAGGGGGGGCACCCCCCTTCGGCGTGCGCGG
TCACGCGCACAGGGCGCAGCCCTGGTTAAAAACAAGGTTTATAAATATTGGTTTAAAAGCAGGTTAAAAG
ACAGGTTAGCGGTGGCCGAAAAACGGGCGGAAACCCTTGCAAATGCTGGATTTTCTGCCTGTGGACAGCC
CCTCAAATGTCAATAGGTGCGCCCCTCATCTGTCAGCACTCTGCCCCTCAAGTGTCAAGGATCGCGCCCC
TCATCTGTCAGTAGTCGCGCCCCTCAAGTGTCAATACCGCAGGGCACTTATCCCCAGGCTTGTCCACATC
ATCTGTGGGAAACTCGCGTAAAATCAGGCGTTTTCGCCGATTTGCGAGGCTGGCCAGCTCCACGTCGCCG
GCCGAAATCGAGCCTGCCCCTCATCTGTCAACGCCGCGCCGGGTGAGTCGGCCCCTCAAGTGTCAACGTC
CGCCCCTCATCTGTCAGTGAGGGCCAAGTTTTCCGCGAGGTATCCACAACGCCGGCGGCCCTACATGGCT
CTGCTGTAGTGAGTGGGTTGCGCTCCGGCAGCGGTCCTGATCCCCCGCAGAAAAAAAGGATCTCAAGAAG
ATCCTTTGATCTTTTCTACATTACTGCATGAGCTTGTGGAAGTGTGCTGAGCATAAATGATTCTCCTAGC
TGTTCTTTGGGTAAGTACGCCATCAGGACGTTGTGAGTGGCGCGATTTTTAGCGGCTGAAATCAGCCCTT
GAGCCTGTCGGCAAGTCGCGTCATGAGGTCCATGCGCTCATGCAGGATCGCCACGACCAACGCGGGTTCG
CCCGCACGCGGCAGGCAAAAAACGTAGTGGTGTTCGCAGCGGGCCATCCGCAGCGCGGGAAAGAGTTCGC
TCATGTCCTTAAACGGGCCTTCGCCGGCGGCAAGCCTGGCTATGCCCTGTTCCAGCTTAGCGATATAGCG
GCGCACCTGCGCCGCGCCCCACTCCCGGCGCGTGTAGCGGATGATGCCGCGTAGATCGGCTTCGGCCTCA
GCCGTGAGGATGTAGGCCGTCAAGCGCGATCCCCGCTGAGTTCTTCATCAAGAATTTCGCCGACGCTCTT
GGTGGACACCTTGCCGGCAAGCCCATCGTTGATGCGGTTCCCCAGCATGGTTTTCAGTTCCTGCCATGCC
TGATCGGCATCAGCGTCACCGGGGAACAGACGTTCGAGGGCGTATTGCTTAATGGTCTTGCCCTGCAAGG
CGGCCAGGGCTTTCAGGCTCTGGTGCTGCTGGTCCGTCATGTCGATTGTCAGGCGGCTCATTGGATAACC
TCCATAAAATACACGTAACCACATTAGCACATATGTGGGCGTGAGGCTACAGCGCGAGGCGCATTAAGGT
CGGGAAAATGCGCTAGGCGCATTTAAATTGCGTATTGCTGTAATGCGCCATGCCGGCTAGACTAGGCCCA
AATGGGTATACCCAATTTGACCAAGGGGGACGCGATGAGGGCGGCCAAGCACTACCGACAACTTCTATCC
ATCGACTTCAACATCGAGGCGCTGGCCTTCGTGCCTGGACCCGACGGCACACGCGGCCGGCGCATCCACG
TCCTGGGGCGCGAGGTCCGCGACCGGCCCGGCCTGGTCGAGTACCTTTCGCCGGCGTTCGGCTCGCGGGT
GGCGCTGGACGGCTACTGCAAGGCCAATTTCGATGCAGTGCTGCACCTGGCGTACCCCGATCATCAGCAA
TGGGGCCACGCATGAAGCGCCGAAGCTACGCCATGCTGCGCGCCGCTGCCGCGCTGGCCGTCCTGGTCGT
TGCCTCGCCGGCATGGGCCGAGCTGCGCGGCGAGGTCGTGCGCATCATCGACGGCGACACCATCGACGTG
CTGGTAGACAAGCAGCCGGTGCGCGTGCGCCTGGTGGACATTGACGCGCCGGAAAAGCGGCAAGCCTTCG
GCGAACGTGCGCGCCAGGCGCTGGCCGGCATGGTGTTCCGCCGGCACGTCCTGGTCGACGAGAAGGACAC
CGACCGTTACGGCCGCACGCTGGGCACCGTCTGGGTCAACATGGAGCTGGCCAGCCGGCCGCCGCAGCCG
CGCAACGTCAACGCCGCGATGGTTCACCAGGGCATGGCGTGGGCCTATCGCTTCCACGGCCGCGCGGCCG
ACCCTGAAATGCTGCGGCTCGAACAGGAGGCGCGAGGCAAGCGCGTCGGCCTCTGGTCCGATCCGCACGC
CGTCGAGCCGTGGAAATGGCGACGCGAGAGCAACAACCGGAGGGACGAAGGTTGAAGGTCGCCCGCATCT
ACCTGCGCGCCAGTACGGACGAGCAGAATCTTGAACGCCAGGAGAGCCTTGTAGCGGCCACGCGGGCCGC
CGGGTACTACGTCGCCGGCATCTACCGCGAGAAGGCGTCCGGCGCACGCGCCGACCGGCCCGAGCTGCTG
CGCATGATCGCGGACCTGCAACCTGGTGAAGTCGTCGTTGCGGAGAAGATCGACCGCATCAGCCGCTTGC
CGTTGGCCGAGGCCGAGCGCCTGGTTGCGTCGATCCGGGCCAAAGGGGCCAAGCTGGCCGTGCCTGGCGT
GGTGGACCTGTCGGAGCTGGCCGCCGAGGCGAACGGAGTGGCGAAAATCGTTCTGGAATCCGTCCAGGAC
ATGCTTTTGAAGCTCGCCTTGCAGATGGCCCGCGACGACTACGAGGATCGGCGCGAGCGTCAACGTCAGG
GTGTCCAGTTGGCGAAGGCCGCCGGCCGCTACACCGGCCGCAAACGTGACGCCGGCATGCACGACCGCAT
CATCACGCTTCGCTCCGGCGGATCGAGCATTGCCAAGACGGCCAAGCTGGTCGGATGCAGCCCGAGCCAG
GTCAAACGAGTGTGGGCGGCCTGGAACGCGCAGCAGCAAAAATAAAGCCGGGCAGTGCCCGGCTTTTCTC
ACCTTTTCGCGTCCCGCAGGGCCGCTGCGAGCGCCCTACCTAGATCCTCGCTTTCCCCCTCGGTGTAGTC
CGGCCAGGGCACGAAGGGCGCGGATGCGAACCTGTTGAGCAGGTCAGATCTAGGGCGGCGGATTTGTCCT
ACTCAGGAGAGCGTTCACCGACAAACAACAGATAAAACGAAAGGCCCAGTCTTTCGACTGAGCCTTTCGT
TTTATTTGATGCCTGCCGAATTCGGATCCGGAGCTCGACACGACATTGTCGTCACCTTTGTCGGGTCCGC
GACAAGCTTTTTGTTCCTCGATCCCGTATGTTTTCGCCTAAATATCTGAAACAGCAGCAAATTATTTTTC
GTTAGCTCAATCGGCCCACTTGGCACGAGTCTTGAAATTTATTGCGAGGCGGCGGAGCTGCCGGCCGCAT
CCGTGCGGCATAACCACGGTTGTGAACAAATGAAGGAAGGCCAAATGCGTAAAGGCGAAGAGCTGTTCAC
TGGTGTCGTCCCTATTCTGGTGGAACTGGATGGTGATGTCAACGGTCATAAGTTTTCCGTGCGTGGCGAG
GGTGAAGGTGACGCAACTAATGGTAAACTGACGCTGAAGTTCATCTGTACTACTGGTAAACTGCCGGTAC
CTTGGCCGACTCTGGTAACGACGCTGACTTATGGTGTTCAGTGCTTTGCTCGTTATCCGGACCATATGAA
GCAGCATGACTTCTTCAAGTCCGCCATGCCGGAAGGCTATGTGCAGGAACGCACGATTTCCTTTAAGGAT
GACGGCACGTACAAAACGCGTGCGGAAGTGAAATTTGAAGGCGATACCCTGGTAAACCGCATTGAGCTGA
AAGGCATTGACTTTAAAGAAGATGGCAATATCCTGGGCCATAAGCTGGAATACAATTTTAACAGCCACAA
TGTTTACATCACCGCCGATAAACAAAAAAATGGCATTAAAGCGAATTTTAAAATTCGCCACAACGTTGAG
GATGGCAGCGTGCAGCTGGCTGATCACTACCAGCAAAACACTCCAATCGGTGATGGTCCTGTTCTGCTGC
CAGACAATCACTATCTGAGCACGCAAAGCGTTCTGTCTAAAGATCCGAACGAGAAACGCGATCATATGGT
TCTGCTGGAGTTCGTAACCGCAGCGGGCATCACGCATGGTATGGATGAACTGTACAAATGAGCTTTGTAA
CGCCGATCGTTTTACAACGTCGTGACTGGG
Features (pLannotate 1.2.2; 14 found; start..end, strand, type, name):
      9..103     +  terminator     lambda t0 terminator: transcription terminator from phage lambda
    213..1025    +  CDS            aphA1: KKA1_ECOLX - Also known as nptI. Protein inferred from homology: Swiss-Prot protein existence level 3. Resistance to kanamycin and structurally-related aminoglycosides, including amikacin. From Escherichia coli.
   1179..1287    +  oriT           oriT: incP origin of transfer
   1348..2496    -  CDS            trfA: trans-acting replication protein that binds to and activates oriV
   2548..2829    -  CDS            tnpA (fragment): TN5P_ECOLX - Also known as tnp. Experimental evidence at protein level: Swiss-Prot protein existence level 1. Mediates transposition of transposon Tn5 by a 'cut and paste' mechanism. First, the monomeric transposase binds the 19 bp inverted DNA repeats flanking the transposon. Then, dimerization of the DNA- bound transposase creates a synaptic DNA complex. After nicking of the first DNA strand, excision of the transposon proceeds through a series of intermediates. The transposase then mediates the insertion of the transposon at a new site by strand transfer. The activity of the wild- type tran
   2889..3420    -  rep_origin     oriV: incP origin of replication
   3476..3511    -  rep_origin     CloDF13 ori (fragment): Plasmids containing the CloDF13 (CDF) origin of replication can be propagated in E. coli cells that contain additional plasmids with compatible origins.
   3635..3943    -  CDS            parE: PARE_ECOLX - Experimental evidence at protein level: Swiss-Prot protein existence level 1. Toxin component of a type II toxin-antitoxin (TA) system involved in plasmid partition. Acts by inhibiting DNA gyrase, converting supercoiled plasmid DNA into a singly cleaved linear form in an ATP-dependent fashion. To do so it probably interacts with one of the gyrase subunits. Gyrase inhibition is prevented by antitoxin ParD, and is reversed in vitro by incubation with ParD. In cells that have lost the plasmid filamentation and growth inhibition occur; this is suppressed when ParD is supplied in trans
   3943..4191    -  CDS            parD: PARD_ECOLX - Experimental evidence at protein level: Swiss-Prot protein existence level 1. Antitoxin component of a type II toxin-antitoxin (TA) system involved in plasmid partition. Inhibits the anti-DNA gyrase activity of toxin ParE; reverses and restores gyrase catalytic activity in vitro. The parDE operon alone is capable of stabilizing an RK2-derived minireplicon under defined growth conditions in several different Gram- negative bacteria. It does so by the post-segregational killing (PSK) of plasmid-free cells, also referred to as a plasmid addiction system. Binds its own promoter, autor
   4320..5162    +  CDS            parB: PARB4_ECOLX - Protein predicted: Swiss-Prot protein existence level 4. Involved in plasmid partition. From Escherichia coli.
   5126..5782    +  CDS            parA: PARA4_ECOLX - Protein inferred from homology: Swiss-Prot protein existence level 3. Involved in plasmid partition. From Escherichia coli.
   5942..6028    -  terminator     rrnB T1 terminator: Escherichia coli rrnB; transcription terminator T1 from the E. coli rrnB gene
   6275..6988    +  CDS            superfolder GFP: GFP variant that folds robustly even when fused to poorly folded proteins (Pédelacq et al., 2006)
   7007..7030    +  CDS            lacZα (fragment): LacZα fragment of β-galactosidase; lacZ fragment
