[The description below was written by a language model from this plasmid's Addgene catalogue record and pLannotate feature annotations shown in this document.]
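Description:
pOPS0582 is a low-copy, broad-host-range bacterial reporter plasmid of about 7 kb, built on the pOGG026 backbone by Golden Gate assembly of domesticated modules. It is one member of a barcoded "Plasmid-ID" set used to study Rhizobium–legume symbioses. The backbone carries the IncP (RK2-type) replication system: oriV together with trfA, whose product activates that origin. This allows maintenance in diverse Gram-negative bacteria as well as E. coli. An IncP oriT permits conjugative mobilisation from a donor strain that supplies transfer functions, which fits the listed ST18 growth strain. Selection is by kanamycin through the aphA1 (nptI) gene. Stable inheritance without antibiotic is supported by the par region, comprising the parDE toxin–antitoxin addiction system and the parA and parB partition genes. This is useful when bacteria must keep the plasmid inside plant nodules. Short annotated fragments of Tn5 transposase, CloDF13 ori and lacZα appear to be cloning remnants rather than functional parts.

The payload has three modules. A promoter module, PsNifH, is listed in the catalogue but not annotated in the feature table, and presumably occupies the gap upstream of the reporter. It drives a superfolder GFP coding sequence, followed by a terminator module carrying a unique 12-nucleotide barcode and a universal primer binding site. Lambda t0 and rrnB T1 terminators insulate the cassette from the rest of the plasmid. Because nifH promoters are active during nitrogen fixation, GFP fluorescence reports fixation activity in nodules, while the barcode identifies the strain carrying the plasmid. According to the depositor, the barcode is the only difference between this plasmid and the others in the kit. Together these features allow rhizobial competitiveness and N2 fixation to be measured simultaneously across many strains.
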