Addgene plasmid #133223: pOPS0582
Purpose: Reporter plasmid with a 12-nucleotide specific "barcode" sequence. This plasmid is not available as an individual bacterial stab, but can be requested as part of the Plasmid-ID Kit (Kit #1000000168 ).
Depositing lab: Philip Poole. Depositing organization: University of Oxford. Publication: Optimizing Rhizobium-legume symbioses by simultaneous measurement of rhizobial competitiveness and N2 fixation in nodules. Mendoza-Suarez MA, Geddes BA, Sanchez-Canizares C, Ramirez-Gonzalez RH, Kirchhelle C, Jorrin B, Poole PS. Proc Natl Acad Sci U S A. 2020 May 5;117(18):9822-9831. doi: 10.1073/pnas.1921225117. Epub 2020 Apr 21. PubMed 32317381.
Backbone
  Vector backbone: pOGG026 (Addgene ID 113992)
  Vector type: Bacterial Expression
Growth in bacteria
  Bacterial resistance: Kanamycin, 50 μg/mL
  Growth temperature: 37°C
  Growth strain: ST18 (S17 delta pir delta hemA)
  Copy number: Low Copy
Gene/Insert
  Gene/Insert name: PU module (PsNifH from pOGG043), SC module (sfGFP from pOGG037), and T module (TGTAACGCCGAT and universal primer binding site)
  Species: Synthetic
  Mutation: Domesticated for Golden Gate cloning
  Cloning method: Unknown
Terms and licenses: Academic/Nonprofit Terms; Industry Terms: Not Available to Industry
Depositor comments: The only difference is the sequence: TGTAACGCCGAT . Please note that this plasmid may require a unique bacterial strain, so make sure to confirm that you can also obtain the appropriate growth strain. Please contact us or contact our distributors if you have any questions. This plasmid is not available as an individual bacterial stab, but can be requested as part of the Plasmid-ID Kit (Kit #1000000168 ).
How to cite: pOPS0582 was a gift from Philip Poole (Addgene plasmid # 133223)
